>Addgene plasmid #24755 | pFunnyfarm | depositor full sequence | sequence record 11497 | Author sequence
ATAAAACGAAAGGCTCAGTCGAAAGACTGGGCCTTTCGTTTTATCTGTTGTTTGTCGGTGAACGCTCTCC
TGAGTAGGACAAATCCGCCGGGAGAACAACAACAATTGCATTCATTTTATGTTTCAGGTTCAGGGGGAGG
TGTGGGAGGTTTTTTAACGCTAGCATGGATGTTTTCCCAGTCACGACGTTGTAAAACGACGGCCAGTCTT
AAGCTCGGGCCCCAAATAATGATTTTATTTTGACTGATAGTGACCTGTTCGTTGCAACAAATTGATGAGC
AATGCTTTTTTATAATGCCAACTTTGTACAAAAAAGCTGAACGAGAAACGTAAAATGATATAAATATCAA
TATATTAAATTAGATTTTGCATAAAAAACAGACTACATAATACTGTAAAACACAACATATCCAGTCACTA
TGAATCAACTACTTAGATGGTATTAGTGACCTGTAGTCGACCGACAGCCTTCCAAATGTTCTTCGGGTGA
TGCTGCCAACTTAGTCGACCGACAGCCTTCCAAATGTTCTTCTCAAACGGAATCGTCGTATCCAGCCTAC
TCGCTATTGTCCTCAATGCCGTATTAAATCATAAAAAGAAATAAGAAAAAGAGGTGCGAGCCTCTTTTTT
GTGTGACAAAATAAAAACATCTACCTATTCATATACGCTAGTGTCATAGTCCTGAAAATCATCTGCATCA
AGAACAATTTCACAACTCTTATACTTTTCTCTTACAAGTCGTTCGGCTTCATCTGGATTTTCAGCCTCTA
TACTTACTAAACGTGATAAAGTTTCTGTAATTTCTACTGTATCGACCTGCAGACTGGCTGTGTATAAGGG
AGCCTGACATTTATATTCCCCAGAACATCAGGTTAATGGCGTTTTTGATGTCATTTTCGCGGTGGCTGAG
ATCAGCCACTTCTTCCCCGATAACGGAGACCGGCACACTGGCCATATCGGTGGTCATCATGCGCCAGCTT
TCATCCCCGATATGCACCACCGGGTAAAGTTCACGGGAGACTTTATCTGACAGCAGACGTGCACTGGCCA
GGGGGATCACCATCCGTCGCCCGGGCGTGTCAATAATATCACTCTGTACATCCACAAACAGACGATAACG
GCTCTCTCTTTTATAGGTGTAAACCTTAAACTGCATTTCACCAGCCCCTGTTCTCGTCAGCAAAAGAGCC
GTTCATTTCAATAAACCGGGCGACCTCAGCCATCCCTTCCTGATTTTCCGCTTTCCAGCGTTCGGCACGC
AGACGACGGGCTTCATTCTGCATGGTTGTGCTTACCAGACCGGAGATATTGACATCATATATGCCTTGAG
CAACTGATAGCTGTCGCTGTCAACTGTCACTGTAATACGCTGCTTCATAGCATACCTCTTTTTGACATAC
TTCGGGTATACATATCAGTATATATTCTTATACCGCAAAAATCAGCGCGCAAATACGCATACTGTTATCT
GGCTTTTAGTAAGCCGGATCCACGCGGCGTTTACGCCCCGCCCTGCCACTCATCGCAGTACTGTTGTAAT
TCATTAAGCATTCTGCCGACATGGAAGCCATCACAGACGGCATGATGAACCTGAATCGCCAGCGGCATCA
GCACCTTGTCGCCTTGCGTATAATATTTGCCCATGGTGAAAACGGGGGCGAAGAAGTTGTCCATATTGGC
CACGTTTAAATCAAAACTGGTGAAACTCACCCAGGGATTGGCTGAGACGAAAAACATATTCTCAATAAAC
CCTTTAGGGAAATAGGCCAGGTTTTCACCGTAACACGCCACATCTTGCGAATATATGTGTAGAAACTGCC
GGAAATCGTCGTGGTATTCACTCCAGAGCGATGAAAACGTTTCAGTTTGCTCATGGAAAACGGTGTAACA
AGGGTGAACACTATCCCATATCACCAGCTCACCGTCTTTCATTGCCATACGGAATTCCGGATGAGCATTC
ATCAGGCGGGCAAGAATGTGAATAAAGGCCGGATAAAACTTGTGCTTATTTTTCTTTACGGTCTTTAAAA
AGGCCGTAATATCCAGCTGAACGGTCTGGTTATAGGTACATTGAGCAACTGACTGAAATGCCTCAAAATG
TTCTTTACGATGCCATTGGGATATATCAACGGTGGTATATCCAGTGATTTTTTTCTCCATTTTAGCTTCC
TTAGCTCCTGAAAATCTCGATAACTCAAAAAATACGCCCGGTAGTGATCTTATTTCATTATGGTGAAAGT
TGGAACCTCTTACGTGCCGATCAACGTCTCATTTTCGCCAAAAGTTGGCCCAGGGCTTCCCGGTATCAAC
AGGGACACCAGGATTTATTTATTCTGCGAAGTGATCTTCCGTCACAGGTATTTATTCGGCGCAAAGTGCG
TCGGGTGATGCTGCCAACTTAGTCGACTACAGGTCACTAATACCATCTAAGTAGTTGATTCATAGTGACT
GGATATGTTGTGTTTTACAGTATTATGTAGTCTGTTTTTTATGCAAAATCTAATTTAATATATTGATATT
TATATCATTTTACGTTTCTCGTTCAGCTTTCTTGTACAAAGTTGGCATTATAAGAAAGCATTGCTTATCA
ATTTGTTGCAACGAACAGGTCACTATCAGTCAAAATAAAATCATTATTTGCCATCCAGCTGATAAGCAAG
TAAAACCTCTACAAATGTGGTAAAATCGATAAGGATCCGGGCTGGCGTAATAGCGAAGAGGCCCGCACCG
ATCGCCCTTCCCAACAGTTGCGTACCTAACCAAGTTCCTCTTTCAGAGGTTATTTCAGGCCCTGCAGGGT
TAATTAACAAAAAACCCCGCCGGGGCGGGGTTTTTTGTTACAATTCTTATCCTCAGTCCTGCTCCTCTGC
CACAAAGTGCACACAGTTGCCTGCTGGGTCTCTCAGGGCAAACTCTCTCCCCCAGGGCTGCTCTCCAATC
TCTGTCATGGCAGGGCCACTGGCATCCCTGAAGTTGGTGGAGACCACCTCACTCCACTCAGCATACAGCT
CATCCAGTCCTCTCACCCACACCCAAGCCAGGGTGTTGTCAGGCACCACCTGGTCCTGGACTGCTGAGAT
GAACAGGGTGACATCATCTCTGACCACACCTGCAAAGTCATCCTCCACAAAATCTCTGGAGAACCCCAAC
CTGTCAGTCCAGAACTCAACAGCTCCAGCCACATCCCTGGCTGTGAGCACTGGGACAGCACTGGTCAACT
TGGCCATGATGGCCCTCCTATAGTGAGTCGTATTATACTATGCCGATATACTATGCCGATGATTAATTGT
CAACTACTTTTGAAAAATTTAATTAAGAACATGTGAGCAAAAGGCCAGCAAAAGGCCAGGAACCGTAAAA
AGGCCGCGTTGCTGGCGTTTTTCCATAGGCTCCGCCCCCCTGACGAGCATCACAAAAATCGACGCTCAAG
TCAGAGGTGGCGAAACCCGACAGGACTATAAAGATACCAGGCGTTTCCCCCTGGAAGCTCCCTCGTGCGC
TCTCCTGTTCCGACCCTGCCGCTTACCGGATACCTGTCCGCCTTTCTCCCTTCGGGAAGCGTGGCGCTTT
CTCATAGCTCACGCTGTAGGTATCTCAGTTCGGTGTAGGTCGTTCGCTCCAAGCTGGGCTGTGTGCACGA
ACCCCCCGTTCAGCCCGACCGCTGCGCCTTATCCGGTAACTATCGTCTTGAGTCCAACCCGGTAAGACAC
GACTTATCGCCACTGGCAGCAGCCACTGGTAACAGGATTAGCAGAGCGAGGTATGTAGGCGGTGCTACAG
AGTTCTTGAAGTGGTGGCCTAACTACGGCTACACTAGAAGAACAGTATTTGGTATCTGCGCTCTGCTGAA
GCCAGTTACCTTCGGAAAAAGAGTTGGTAGCTCTTGATCCGGCAAACAAACCACCGCTGGTAGCGGTGGT
TTTTTTGTTTGCAAGCAGCAGATTACGCGCAGAAAAAAAGGATCTCAAGAAGATCCTTTGATCTTTTCTA
CGGGGTCTGACGCTCAGTGGAACGAAAACTCACGTTAAGGGATTTTGGTCATGGCTAGTTAATTAACCCA
CGTTTCAACATGCACATCCCAGTAATTTGGAAACATTTTGTTTCCAAAGATTCACTTAACATTGGTTTAG
CAACATGAAGCTTGGCTGTTTTGGCGGATGAGAGAAGATTTTCAGCCTGATACAGATTAAATCAGAACGC
AGAAGCGGTCTGATAAAACAGAATTTGCCTGGCGGCAGTAGCGCGGTGGTCCCACCTGACCCCATGCCGA
ACTCAGAAGTGAAACGCCGTAGCGCCGATGGTAGTGTGGGGTCTCCCCATGCGAGAGTAGGGAACTGCCA
GGCATCAA
Features (pLannotate 1.2.2; 14 found; start..end, strand, type, name):
    171..207     -  CDS            lacZα (fragment): LacZα fragment of β-galactosidase; lacZ fragment
    224..455     +  protein_bind   attP1: mutant version of attP; recombination site for the Gateway® BP reaction BP Clonase™
    658..810     -  CDS            dpnD (fragment): DPND_STRPN - Protein predicted: Swiss-Prot protein existence level 4. From Streptococcus pneumoniae serotype 4 (strain ATCC BAA-334 / TIGR4).
    854..1156    -  CDS            ccdB: CCDB_ECOLI - Also known as G, letB, letD. Experimental evidence at protein level: Swiss-Prot protein existence level 1. Toxic component of a type II toxin-antitoxin (TA) system, functioning in plasmid maintainence. Responsible for the post- segregational killing (PSK) of plasmid-free cells, also referred to as a plasmid addiction system. Half-life of over 2 hours. Cell killing by CcdB is accompanied by filamentation, defects in chromosome and plasmid segregation, defects in cell division, formation of anucleate cells, decreased DNA synthesis and plasmid loss. Interferes with the activity of DN
   1161..1319    -  CDS            ccdA (fragment): CCDA_ECO57 - Also known as H, letA. Experimental evidence at protein level: Swiss-Prot protein existence level 1. Antitoxin component of a type II toxin-antitoxin (TA) system which inhibits the post-segregational killing (PSK) of plasmid-free cells, also referred to as a plasmid addiction system. Binds to and blocks the activity of CcdB; will also remove bound CcdB protein from the CcdB-GyrA complex by forming a CcdA-CcdB complex, a process termed rejuvenation. Functions as a transcriptional corepressor for the ccdAB operon, repression also requires CcdB (By similarity). From Escherichia coli
   1501..2160    -  CDS            CmR: chloramphenicol acetyltransferase; cat; confers resistance to chloramphenicol
   2161..2263    -  promoter       cat promoter: promoter of the E. coli cat gene encoding chloramphenicol acetyltransferase
   2408..2639    -  protein_bind   attP2: mutant version of attP; recombination site for the Gateway® BP reaction (pDONR™221 version) BP Clonase™
   2701..2752    +  CDS            lacZα (fragment): LacZα fragment of β-galactosidase; lacZ fragment
   2856..3227    -  CDS            ble: BLE_STRHI - Experimental evidence at protein level: Swiss-Prot protein existence level 1. Binding protein with a strong affinity to the bleomycin family of antibiotics. From Streptoalloteichus hindustanus.
   3247..3294    -  promoter       EM7 promoter: synthetic bacterial promoter&nbsp
   3380..3968    -  rep_origin     ori: high-copy-number ColE1/pMB1/pBR322/pUC origin of replication
   4227..4342    +  ncRNA          5S rRNA: Accession: RF00001 - 5S ribosomal RNA
   4346..84      +  terminator     rrnB T1 terminator (across the origin): Escherichia coli rrnB; transcription terminator T1 from the E. coli rrnB gene
