[The description below was written by a language model from this plasmid's Addgene catalogue record and pLannotate feature annotations shown in this document.]
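Description:
pFunnyfarm is a compact Gateway-adapted bacterial cloning vector of about 4.3 kb, built on the minimal pAsylum backbone (about 1.85 kb) by adding a roughly 2.5 kb CAT-ccdB cassette. The catalogue lists it as an entry-type vector. The annotated recombination sites are attP1 and attP2, however, so it works as a donor plasmid for the BP reaction: an attB-flanked PCR product or fragment recombines with the attP sites, displaces the cassette and produces an attL-flanked entry clone.

The backbone carries a high-copy ColE1/pUC-type origin and the Streptoalloteichus hindustanus ble gene, driven by the synthetic bacterial EM7 promoter, which confers bleomycin/Zeocin resistance. An rrnB T1 terminator with adjacent 5S rRNA sequence lies upstream of the cloning region, presumably to insulate it from read-through transcription. Short lacZα remnants flank the att sites and probably correspond to the M13/pUC priming region used to sequence inserts.

Between attP1 and attP2 lie the chloramphenicol acetyltransferase gene with its own cat promoter, the ccdB toxin gene, a partial ccdA fragment and a small dpnD-like fragment, an arrangement typical of standard Gateway counter-selection cassettes. CcdB poisons DNA gyrase, so the unrecombined plasmid has to be maintained in a ccdB-tolerant strain, with chloramphenicol and Zeocin as dual selection. After recombination, ordinary E. coli can survive only if the cassette has been replaced by the insert, and Zeocin selects for the backbone.

The plasmid has no eukaryotic promoter, tag or reporter and serves purely as a cloning intermediate. The associated publication concerns human skin polyomaviruses, but the record does not state what was cloned into the vector.
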