Addgene plasmid #24755: pFunnyfarm
Depositing lab: Christopher Buck. Depositing organization: National Cancer Institute (NCI). Publication: Merkel cell polyomavirus and two previously unknown polyomaviruses are chronically shed from human skin. Schowalter RM, Pastrana DV, Pumphrey KA, Moyer AL, Buck CB.. Cell Host Microbe. 2010 Jun 25;7(6):509-15. 10.1016/j.chom.2010.05.006 PubMed 20542254.
Backbone
  Vector backbone: pAsylum
  Backbone manufacturer: Christopher Buck lab, Addgene plasmid 24754
  Backbone size w/o insert (bp): 1851
  Vector type: Gateway-adapted entry vector
Growth in bacteria
  Bacterial resistance: Chloramphenicol and Bleocin (Zeocin), 25 & 50 μg/mL
  Growth temperature: 37°C
  Growth strain: ccdB Survival
  Growth instructions: ccdB survival
  Copy number: High Copy
Gene/Insert
  Gene/Insert name: CAT-ccdB cassette
  Species: N/A
  Insert size (bp): 2497
  Cloning method: Gateway Cloning
  Sequencing primers: 5′ M13/pUC Forward; 3′ AsyR (CTGAAAGAGGAACTTGGTTAGG)
Terms and licenses: Academic/Nonprofit Terms; Industry Terms: Not Available to Industry
How to cite: pFunnyfarm was a gift from Christopher Buck (Addgene plasmid # 24755 ; http://n2t.net/addgene:24755 ; RRID:Addgene_24755)
