>Addgene plasmid #24755 | pFunnyfarm | addgene partial sequence | sequence record 30740 | 24755 with CAT-F
GTACTGCGATGAGTGGCAGGGGGGGCGTAAACGCCGCGTGGATCCGGCTTACTAAAAGCCAGATAACAGT
ATGCGTATTTGCGCGCTGATTTTTGCGGTATAAGAATATATACTGATATGTATACCCGAAGTATGTCAAA
AAGAGGTATGCTATGAAGCAGCGTATTACAGTGACAGTTGACAGCGACAGCTATCAGTTGCTCAAGGCAT
ATATGATGTCAATATCTCCGGTCTGGTAAGCACAACCATGCAGAATGAAGCCCGTCGTCTGCGTGCCGAA
CGCTGGAAAGCGGAAAATCAGGAAGGGATGGCTGAGGTCGCCCGGTTTATTGAAATGAACGGCTCTTTTG
CTGACGAGAACAGGGGCTGGTGAAATGCAGTTTAAGGTTTACACCTATAAAAGAGAGAGCCGTTATCGTC
TGTTTGTGGATGTACAGAGTGATATTATTGACACGCCCGGGCGACGGATGGTGATCCCCCTGGCCAGTGC
ACGTCTGCTGTCAGATAAAGTCTCCCGTGAACTTTACCCGGTGGTGCATATCGGGGATGAAAGCTGGCGC
ATGATGACCACCGATATGGCCAGTGTGCCGGTCTCCGTTATCGGGGAAGAAGTGGCTGATCTCAGCCACC
GCGAAAATGACATCAAAAACGCCATTAACCTGATGTTCTGGGGAATATAAATGTCAGGCTCCCTTATACA
CAGCCAGTCTGCAGGTCGATACAGTAGAAATTACAGAAACTTTATCACGTTTAGTAAGTATAGAGGCTGA
AAATCCAGATGAAGCCGAACGACTTGTAAGAGAAAAGTATAAGAGTTGTGAAATTGTTCTTGATGCAGAT
GATTTTCAGGACTATGACACTAGCGTATATGAATAGGTAGATG
